>Addgene plasmid #206033 | pCAIP-hXRCC1pd-eGFP | addgene full sequence | sequence record 404944 | Addgene NGS Result
TGCTTCGCGATGTACGGGCCAGATATACGCGTTGACATTGATTATTGACTAGTTATTAATAGTAATCAAT
TACGGGGTCATTAGTTCATAGCCCATATATGGAGTTCCGCGTTACATAACTTACGGTAAATGGCCCGCCT
GGCTGACCGCCCAACGACCCCCGCCCATTGACGTCAATAATGACGTATGTTCCCATAGTAACGCCAATAG
GGACTTTCCATTGACGTCAATGGGTGGAGTATTTACGGTAAACTGCCCACTTGGCAGTACATCAAGTGTA
TCATATGCCAAGTACGCCCCCTATTGACGTCAATGACGGTAAATGGCCCGCCTGGCATTATGCCCAGTAC
ATGACCTTATGGGACTTTCCTACTTGGCAGTACATCTACGTATTAGTCATCGCTATTACCATGGTCGAGG
TGAGCCCCACGTTCTGCTTCACTCTCCCCATCTCCCCCCCCTCCCCACCCCCAATTTTGTATTTATTTAT
TTTTTAATTATTTTGTGCAGCGATGGGGGCGGGGGGGGGGCGGGGCGGGGCGAGGCGGAGAGGTGCGGCG
GCAGCCAATCAGAGCGGCGCGCTCCGAAAGTTTCCTTTTATGGCGAGGCGGCGGCGGCGGCGGCCCTATA
AAAAGCGAAGCGCGCGGCGGGCGGGAGTCGCTGCGCGCTGCCTTCGCCCCGTGCCCCGCTCCGCCGCCGC
CTCGCGCCGCCCGCCCCGGCTCTGACTGACCGCGTTACTCCCACAGGTGAGCGGGCGGGACGGCCCTTCT
CCTCCGGGCTGTAATTAGCGCTTGGTTTAATGACGGCTTGTTTCTTTTCTGTGGCTGCGTGAAAGCCTTG
AGGGGCTCCGGGAGGGCCCTTTGTGCGGGGGGAGCGGCTCGGGGGGTGCGTGCGTGTGTGTGTGCGTGGG
GAGCGCCGCGTGCGGCTCCGCGCTGCCCGGCGGCTGTGAGCGCTGCGGGCGCGGCGCGGGGCTTTGTGCG
CTCCGCAGTGTGCGCGAGGGGAGCGCGGCCGGGGGCGGTGCCCCGCGGTGCGGGGGGGCTGCGAGGGGAA
CAAAGGCTGCGTGCGGGGTGTGTGCGTGGGGGGGTGAGCAGGGGGTGTGGGCGCGTCGGTCGGGCTGCAA
CCCCCCCTGCACCCCCCTCCCCGAGTTGCTGAGCACGGCCCGGCTTCGGGTGCGGGGCTCCGTACGGGGC
GTGGCGCGGGGCTCGCCGTGCCGGGCGGGGGGTGGCGGCAGGTGGGGGTGCCGGGCGGGGCGGGGCCGCC
TCGGGCCGGGGAGGGCTCGGGGGAGGGGCGCGGCGGCCCCCGGAGCGCCGGCGGCTGTCGAGGCGCGGCG
AGCCGCAGCCATTGCCTTTTATGGTAATCGTGCGAGAGGGCGCAGGGACTTCCTTTGTCCCAAATCTGTG
CGGAGCCGAAATCTGGGAGGCGCCGCCGCACCCCCTCTAGCGGGCGCGGGGCGAAGCGGTGCGGCGCCGG
CAGGAAGGAAATGGGCGGGGAGGGCCTTCGTGCGTCGCCGCGCCGCCGTCCCCTTCTCCCTCTCCAGCCT
CGGGGCTGTCCGCGGGGGGACGGCTGCCTTCGGGGGGGACGGGGCAGGGCGGGGTTCGGCTTCTGGCGTG
TGACCGGCGGCTCTAGAGCCTCTGCTAACCATGTTCATGCCTTCTTCTTTTTCCTACAGCTCCTGGGCAA
CGTGCTGGTTATTGTGCTGTCTCATCATTTTGGCAAAGAATTCTAGCTAGCAGTGTACAGATGCCGGAGA
TCCGCCTCCGCCATGTCGTGTCCTGCAGCAGCCAGGACTCGACTCACTGTGCAGAAAATCTTCTCAAGGC
AGACACTTACCGAAAATGGCGGGCAGCCAAGGCAGGCGAGAAGACCATCTCTGTGGTCCTACAGTTGGAG
AAGGAGGAGCAGATACACAGTGTGGACATTGGGAATGATGGCTCAGCTTTCGTGGAGGTGCTGGTGGGCA
GTTCAGCTGGAGGCGCTGGGGAGCAAGACTATGAGGTCCTTCTGGTCACCTCATCTTTCATGTCCCCTTC
CGAGAGCCGCAGTGGCGCTAACCCCAACCGCGTTCGCATGTTTGGGCCTGACAAGCTGGTCCGGGCAGCC
GCCGAGAAGCGCTGGGACCGGGTCAAAATTGTTTGCAGCCAGCCCTACAGCAAGGACTCCCCCTTTGGCT
TGAGTTTTGTACGGTTTCATAGCCCCCCAGACAAAGATGAGGCAGAGGCCCCGTCCCAGAAGGTGACAGT
GACCAAGCTTGGCCAGTTCCGTGTGAAGGAGGAGGATGAGAGCGCCAACGCTCTGGCTCCGGGGGCTCTC
TTCTTCGCTCGGATCAACAAGACATCCCCAGTCACAGCCAGCGACCCGGCAGGACCTAGCTATGCAGCTG
CTACCCTCCAGGCTGCTGCCGCTGCCTCCTCAGCCTCTCCAGTCTCCAGGGCCATAGGCAGCACCGCTAA
GCCCCAGGAGTCTCCCAAAGGGAAGAGGAAGTTGGATTTGAACCAAGAAGAAAAGAAGACCCCCAGCAAA
CCACCAGCCCAGCTGTCGCCAGCTGTTCCCAAGAGACCTAAATTGCCAGCTCCAACTCGTACCCCAGCCA
CAGCCCCAGTCCCTGCCCGAGCACAGGGGGCAGTGACAGGCAAACCCCGAGGAGAAGGCACCGAGCCCAG
ACGACCCCGAGCTGGCCCAGAGGAGCTGGGGAAGATCCTTCAGGGTGTGGTAGTGGTGCTGAGTGGCTTC
CAGAACCCCTTCCGCTCCGAGCTGCGAGATAAGGCCCTAGAGCTTGGGGCCAAGTATCGGCCAGACTGGA
CCCGGGACAGCACGCACCTCATCTGTGCCTTTGCCAACACCCCCAAGTACAGCCAGGTCCTAGGCCTGGG
AGGCCGCATCGTGCGTAAGGAGTGGGTGCTGGACTGTCACCGCATGCGTCGGCGGCTGCCCTCCCGGAGG
TACCTCATGGCAGGGCCAGGTTCCAGCAGTGAGGAGGATGAGGCCTCTCACAGCGGTGGCAGCGGAGATG
AAGCCCCCAAGCTTCCTCAGAAGCAACCCCAGACCAAAACCAAGCCCACTCAGGCAGCTGGACCCAGCTC
ACCCCAGAAGCCCCCAACCCCTGAAGAGACCAAAGCAGCCTCACCAGTGCTCCAGGAAGATATAGACATT
GAGGGGGTACAGTCAGAAGGACAGGACAATGGGGCGGAAGATTCTGGGGACACAGAGGATGAGCTGAGGA
GGGTGGCAGAGCAGAAGGAACACAGACTGCCCCCTGGCCAGGAGGAGAATGGGGAAGACCCGTATGCAGG
CTCCACGGATGAGAACACGGACAGTGAGGAACACCAGGAGCCTCCTGATCTGCCAGTCCCTGAGCTCCCA
GATTTCTTCCAGGGCAAGCACTTCTTTCTTTACGGGGAGTTCCCTGGGGACGAGCGGCGGAAACTCATCC
GATACGTCACAGCCTTCAATGGGGAGCTCGAGGACTATATGAGTGACCGGGTTCAGTTTGTGATCACAGC
ACAGGAATGGGATCCCAGCTTTGAGGAGGCCCTGATGGACAACCCCTCCCTGGCATTCGTTCGTCCCCGA
TGGATCTACAGTTGCAATGAGAAGCAGAAGTTACTTCCTCACCAGCTCTATGGGGTGGTGCCGCAAGCCG
TCGAGCTCAAGCTTCGAATTCTGCAGTCGACGGTACCGCGGGCCCGGGATCCACCGGTCGCCACCATGGT
GAGCAAGGGCGAGGAGCTGTTCACCGGGGTGGTGCCCATCCTGGTCGAGCTGGACGGCGACGTAAACGGC
CACAAGTTCAGCGTGTCCGGCGAGGGCGAGGGCGATGCCACCTACGGCAAGCTGACCCTGAAGTTCATCT
GCACCACCGGCAAGCTGCCCGTGCCCTGGCCCACCCTCGTGACCACCCTGACCTACGGCGTGCAGTGCTT
CAGCCGCTACCCCGACCACATGAAGCAGCACGACTTCTTCAAGTCCGCCATGCCCGAAGGCTACGTCCAG
GAGCGCACCATCTTCTTCAAGGACGACGGCAACTACAAGACCCGCGCCGAGGTGAAGTTCGAGGGCGACA
CCCTGGTGAACCGCATCGAGCTGAAGGGCATCGACTTCAAGGAGGACGGCAACATCCTGGGGCACAAGCT
GGAGTACAACTACAACAGCCACAACGTCTATATCATGGCCGACAAGCAGAAGAACGGCATCAAGGTGAAC
TTCAAGATCCGCCACAACATCGAGGACGGCAGCGTGCAGCTCGCCGACCACTACCAGCAGAACACCCCCA
TCGGCGACGGCCCCGTGCTGCTGCCCGACAACCACTACCTGAGCACCCAGTCCGCCCTGAGCAAAGACCC
CAACGAGAAGCGCGATCACATGGTCCTGCTGGAGTTCGTGACCGCCGCCGGGATCACTCTCGGCATGGAC
GAGCTGTACAAGTAAAGCGGCCGATGGATCCACTAGTAACGGCCGCCAGTGTGCTGGAATTAATTCGCTG
TCTGCGAGGGCCAGCTGTTGGGGTGAGTACTCCCTCTCAAAAGCGGGCATGACTTCTGCGCTAAGATTGT
CAGTTTCCAAAAACGAGGAGGATTTGATATTCACCTGGCCCGCGGTGATGCCTTTGAGGGTGGCCGCGTC
CATCTGGTCAGAAAAGACAATCTTTTTGTTGTCAAGCTTGAGGTGTGGCAGGCTTGAGATCTGGCCATAC
ACTTGAGTGACAATGACATCCACTTTGCCTTTCTCTCCACAGGTGTCCACTCCCAGGTCCAACTGCAGGT
CGAGCATGCATCTAGGGCGGCCAATTCCGCCCCTCTCCCCCCCCCCCCTCTCCCTCCCCCCCCCCTAACG
TTACTGGCCGAAGCCGCTTGGAATAAGGCCGGTGTGCGTTTGTCTATATGTTATTTTCCACCATATTGCC
GTCTTTTGGCAATGTGAGGGCCCGGAAACCTGGCCCTGTCTTCTTGACGAGCATTCCTAGGGGTCTTTCC
CCTCTCGCCAAAGGAATGCAAGGTCTGTTGAATGTCGTGAAGGAAGCAGTTCCTCTGGAAGCTTCTTGAA
GACAAACAACGTCTGTAGCGACCCTTTGCAGGCAGCGGAACCCCCCACCTGGCGACAGGTGCCTCTGCGG
CCAAAAGCCACGTGTATAAGATACACCTGCAAAGGCGGCACAACCCCAGTGCCACGTTGTGAGTTGGATA
GTTGTGGAAAGAGTCAAATGGCTCTCCTCAAGCGTATTCAACAAGGGGCTGAAGGATGCCCAGAAGGTAC
CCCATTGTATGGGATCTGATCTGGGGCCTCGGTGCACATGCTTTACATGTGTTTAGTCGAGGTTAAAAAA
ACGTCTAGGCCCCCCGAACCACGGGGACGTGGTTTTCCTTTGAAAAACACGATGATAAGCTTGCCACAAC
CCACAAGGAGACGACCTTCCATGACCGAGTACAAGCCCACGGTGCGCCTCGCCACCCGCGACGACGTCCC
CCGGGCCGTACGCACCCTCGCCGCCGCGTTCGCCGACTACCCCGCCACGCGCCACACCGTCGACCCGGAC
CGCCACATCGAGCGGGTCACCGAGCTGCAAGAACTCTTCCTCACGCGCGTCGGGCTCGACATCGGCAAGG
TGTGGGTCGCGGACGACGGCGCCGCGGTGGCGGTCTGGACCACGCCGGAGAGCGTCGAAGCGGGGGCGGT
GTTCGCCGAGATCGGCCCGCGCATGGCCGAGTTGAGCGGTTCCCGGCTGGCCGCGCAGCAACAGATGGAA
GGCCTCCTGGCGCCGCACCGGCCCAAGGAGCCCGCGTGGTTCCTGGCCACCGTCGGCGTCTCGCCCGACC
ACCAGGGCAAGGGTCTGGGCAGCGCCGTCGTGCTCCCCGGAGTGGAGGCGGCCGAGCGCGCCGGGGTGCC
CGCCTTCCTGGAGACCTCCGCGCCCCGCAACCTCCCCTTCTACGAGCGGCTCGGCTTCACCGTCACCGCC
GACGTCGAGGTGCCCGAAGGACCGCGCACCTGGTGCATGACCCGCAAGCCCGGTGCCTGACGCCCGCCCC
ACGACCCGCAGCGCCCGACCGAAAGGAGCGCACGACCCCATGGCTCCGACCGAAGCCACCCGGGGCGGCC
CCGCCGACCCCGCACCCGCCCCCGAGGCCCACCGACTCTAGAGCTCGCTGATCAGCCTCGACTGTGCCTT
CTAGTTGCCAGCCATCTGTTGTTTGCCCCTCCCCCGTGCCTTCCTTGACCCTGGAAGGTGCCACTCCCAC
TGTCCTTTCCTAATAAAATGAGGAAATTGCATCGCATTGTCTGAGTAGGTGTCATTCTATTCTGGGGGGT
GGGGTGGGGCAGGACAGCAAGGGGGAGGATTGGGAAGACAATAGCAGGCATGCTGGGGATGCGGTGGGCT
CTATGGCTTCTGAGGCGGAAAGAACCAGCTGGGGCTCGATCGAGTGCATTCTAGTTGTGGTTTGTCCAAA
CTCATCAATGTATCTTATCATGTCTGTATACCGTCGACCTCTAGCTAGAGCTTGGCGTAATCATGGTCAT
AGCTGTTTCCTGTGTGAAATTGTTATCCGCTCACAATTCCACACAACATACGAGCCGGAAGCATAAAGTG
TAAAGCCTGGGGTGCCTAATGAGTGAGCTAACTCACATTAATTGCGTTGCGCTCACTGCCCGCTTTCCAG
TCGGGAAACCTGTCGTGCCAGCTGCATTAATGAATCGGCCAACGCGCGGGGAGAGGCGGTTTGCGTATTG
GGCGCTCTTCCGCTTCCTCGCTCACTGACTCGCTGCGCTCGGTCGTTCGGCTGCGGCGAGCGGTATCAGC
TCACTCAAAGGCGGTAATACGGTTATCCACAGAATCAGGGGATAACGCAGGAAAGAACATGTGAGCAAAA
GGCCAGCAAAAGGCCAGGAACCGTAAAAAGGCCGCGTTGCTGGCGTTTTTCCATAGGCTCCGCCCCCCTG
ACGAGCATCACAAAAATCGACGCTCAAGTCAGAGGTGGCGAAACCCGACAGGACTATAAAGATACCAGGC
GTTTCCCCCTGGAAGCTCCCTCGTGCGCTCTCCTGTTCCGACCCTGCCGCTTACCGGATACCTGTCCGCC
TTTCTCCCTTCGGGAAGCGTGGCGCTTTCTCATAGCTCACGCTGTAGGTATCTCAGTTCGGTGTAGGTCG
TTCGCTCCAAGCTGGGCTGTGTGCACGAACCCCCCGTTCAGCCCGACCGCTGCGCCTTATCCGGTAACTA
TCGTCTTGAGTCCAACCCGGTAAGACACGACTTATCGCCACTGGCAGCAGCCACTGGTAACAGGATTAGC
AGAGCGAGGTATGTAGGCGGTGCTACAGAGTTCTTGAAGTGGTGGCCTAACTACGGCTACACTAGAAGAA
CAGTATTTGGTATCTGCGCTCTGCTGAAGCCAGTTACCTTCGGAAAAAGAGTTGGTAGCTCTTGATCCGG
CAAACAAACCACCGCTGGTAGCGGTGGTTTTTTTGTTTGCAAGCAGCAGATTACGCGCAGAAAAAAAGGA
TCTCAAGAAGATCCTTTGATCTTTTCTACGGGGTCTGACGCTCAGTGGAACGAAAACTCACGTTAAGGGA
TTTTGGTCATGAGATTATCAAAAAGGATCTTCACCTAGATCCTTTTAAATTAAAAATGAAGTTTTAAATC
AATCTAAAGTATATATGAGTAAACTTGGTCTGACAGTTACCAATGCTTAATCAGTGAGGCACCTATCTCA
GCGATCTGTCTATTTCGTTCATCCATAGTTGCCTGACTCCCCGTCGTGTAGATAACTACGATACGGGAGG
GCTTACCATCTGGCCCCAGTGCTGCAATGATACCGCGAGACCCACGCTCACCGGCTCCAGATTTATCAGC
AATAAACCAGCCAGCCGGAAGGGCCGAGCGCAGAAGTGGTCCTGCAACTTTATCCGCCTCCATCCAGTCT
ATTAATTGTTGCCGGGAAGCTAGAGTAAGTAGTTCGCCAGTTAATAGTTTGCGCAACGTTGTTGCCATTG
CTACAGGCATCGTGGTGTCACGCTCGTCGTTTGGTATGGCTTCATTCAGCTCCGGTTCCCAACGATCAAG
GCGAGTTACATGATCCCCCATGTTGTGCAAAAAAGCGGTTAGCTCCTTCGGTCCTCCGATCGTTGTCAGA
AGTAAGTTGGCCGCAGTGTTATCACTCATGGTTATGGCAGCACTGCATAATTCTCTTACTGTCATGCCAT
CCGTAAGATGCTTTTCTGTGACTGGTGAGTACTCAACCAAGTCATTCTGAGAATAGTGTATGCGGCGACC
GAGTTGCTCTTGCCCGGCGTCAATACGGGATAATACCGCGCCACATAGCAGAACTTTAAAAGTGCTCATC
ATTGGAAAACGTTCTTCGGGGCGAAAACTCTCAAGGATCTTACCGCTGTTGAGATCCAGTTCGATGTAAC
CCACTCGTGCACCCAACTGATCTTCAGCATCTTTTACTTTCACCAGCGTTTCTGGGTGAGCAAAAACAGG
AAGGCAAAATGCCGCAAAAAAGGGAATAAGGGCGACACGGAAATGTTGAATACTCATACTCTTCCTTTTT
CAATATTATTGAAGCATTTATCAGGGTTATTGTCTCATGAGCGGATACATATTTGAATGTATTTAGAAAA
ATAAACAAATAGGGGTTCCGCGCACATTTCCCCGAAAAGTGCCACCTGACGTCGACGGATCGGGAGATCT
CCCGATCCCCTATGGTGCACTCTCAGTACAATCTGCTCTGATGCCGCATAGTTAAGCCAGTATCTGCTCC
CTGCTTGTGTGTTGGAGGTCGCTGAGTAGTGCGCGAGCAAAATTTAAGCTACAACAAGGCAAGGCTTGAC
CGACAATTGCATGAAGAATCTGCTTAGGGTTAGGCGTTTTGCGC
Features (pLannotate 1.2.2; 22 found; start..end, strand, type, name):
     34..413     +  enhancer       CMV enhancer: human cytomegalovirus immediate early enhancer
    415..535     +  promoter       chicken β-actin promoter (fragment): No description available
    527..653     +  promoter       chicken β-actin promoter (fragment): No description available
    654..1669    +  intron         chimeric intron: chimera between introns from chicken β-actin and rabbit β-globin
   1741..3639    +  CDS            XRCC1: XRCC1_HUMAN - Experimental evidence at protein level: Swiss-Prot protein existence level 1. Involved in DNA single-strand break repair by mediating the assembly of DNA break repair protein complexes. Probably during DNA repair, negatively regulates ADP-ribose levels by modulating ADP- ribosyltransferase PARP1 activity. From Homo sapiens (Human).
   3641..3692    +  misc_feature   MCS: multiple cloning site
   3706..4425    +  CDS            EGFP: the original enhanced GFP (Yang et al., 1996) mammalian codon-optimized
   4503..4732    +  intron         chimeric intron: chimera between introns from adenovirus and immunoglobulin heavy chain genes
   4916..5378    +  misc_feature   IRES: internal ribosome entry site (IRES) of the encephalomyocarditis virus (EMCV)
   5411..6010    +  CDS            PuroR: puromycin N-acetyltransferase; pac from Streptomyces alboniger; confers resistance to puromycin
   6060..6125    +  CDS            dmpM (fragment): DMPM_STRAD - Protein inferred from homology: Swiss-Prot protein existence level 3. From Streptomyces alboniger.
   6152..6376    +  polyA_signal   bGH poly(A) signal: bovine growth hormone polyadenylation signal
   6380..6401    +  promoter       SV40 promoter (fragment): SV40 enhancer and early promoter
   6415..6466    +  polyA_signal   SV40 poly(A) signal (fragment): SV40 polyadenylation signal
   6530..6546    -  protein_bind   lac operator: The lac repressor binds to the lac operator to inhibit transcription in E. coli. This inhibition can be relieved by adding lactose or isopropyl-β-D-thiogalactopyranoside (IPTG). lac repressor encoded by lacI
   6554..6584    -  promoter       lac promoter: promoter for the E. coli lac operon
   6599..6620    -  protein_bind   CAP binding site: CAP binding activates transcription in the presence of cAMP. E. coli catabolite activator protein
   6633..6725    -  CDS            lacI (fragment): lac repressor; lacI; The lac repressor binds to the lac operator to inhibit transcription in E. coli. This inhibition can be relieved by adding lactose or isopropyl-β-D-thiogalactopyranoside (IPTG).
   6908..7496    -  rep_origin     ori: high-copy-number ColE1/pMB1/pBR322/pUC origin of replication
   7667..8527    -  CDS            AmpR: β-lactamase; bla; confers resistance to ampicillin, carbenicillin, and related antibiotics
   8528..8632    -  promoter       AmpR promoter: bla
   8691..8743    -  misc_feature   bom (fragment): basis of mobility region from pBR322
