[The description below was written by a language model from this plasmid's Addgene catalogue record and pLannotate feature annotations shown in this document.]
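Description:
pCAIP-hXRCC1pd-eGFP is a mammalian expression plasmid built on a pIRES-puro backbone in which the original CMV promoter has been replaced by a CAG promoter. In the feature table this appears as the CMV immediate-early enhancer, chicken β-actin promoter fragments and the chicken β-actin/rabbit β-globin chimeric intron. In E. coli the plasmid is maintained through a high-copy ColE1/pUC-type origin and selected with ampicillin via the β-lactamase gene. Small lac promoter/operator, lacI and bom fragments are backbone remnants with no evident role in the design.

The payload is human XRCC1, the scaffold protein that assembles single-strand break and base excision repair complexes. It is carried here as a "PAR-deficient" variant (hXRCC1pd) with eight alanine substitutions (S103A, R186A, S184A, S193A, S219A, S220A, S236A, S268A) at PAR-acceptor sites, introduced through a synthesised fragment. The catalogue entry lists eGFP as an N-terminal tag, but the annotated sequence places EGFP downstream of the XRCC1 coding region, separated by a short multiple cloning site. That arrangement matches the plasmid name and implies a C-terminal fusion.

After EGFP come a synthetic intron, an EMCV IRES and the puromycin N-acetyltransferase gene, ending in a bovine growth hormone polyadenylation signal. The fusion protein and the puromycin marker are therefore translated from a single bicistronic CAG-driven transcript, so puromycin selection enriches for cells that also express XRCC1pd-eGFP.

The construct is intended for expressing a fluorescently tagged XRCC1 that lacks these acceptor sites in mammalian cells. The associated study concerns how covalent PARylation of base excision repair proteins regulates DNA demethylation.
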