Addgene plasmid #206033: pCAIP-hXRCC1pd-eGFP
Purpose: Mammalian expression of PAR-deficient hXRCC1pd coupled to eGFP under the control of a CAG promoter
Depositing lab: Primo Schaer. Depositing organization: University of Basel. Publication: Covalent PARylation of DNA base excision repair proteins regulates DNA demethylation. Schwarz SD, Xu J, Gunasekera K, Schurmann D, Vagbo CB, Ferrari E, Slupphaug G, Hottiger MO, Schar P, Steinacher R. Nat Commun. 2024 Jan 2;15(1):184. doi: 10.1038/s41467-023-44209-8. PubMed 38167803.
Backbone
  Vector backbone: pIRES-puro
  Backbone manufacturer: Clonetec
  Backbone size w/o insert (bp): 4476
  Total vector size (bp): 8880
  Modifications to backbone: original CMV promoter was exchanged with a CAG promoter
  Vector type: Mammalian Expression
  Selectable markers: Puromycin
Growth in bacteria
  Bacterial resistance: Ampicillin, 100 μg/mL
  Growth temperature: 37°C
  Growth strain: DH5alpha
  Copy number: Unknown
Gene/Insert
  Gene/Insert name: hXRCC1
  Species: H. sapiens (human)
  Insert size (bp): 4041
  Mutation: S103A,R186A,S184A,S193A,S219A,S220A,S236A,S268A
  Promoter: CAG
  Tag / fusion protein: eGFP (N terminal on backbone)
  Cloning method: Restriction Enzyme; 5′ cloning site NheI (not destroyed); 3′ cloning site EcoNI (not destroyed)
  Sequencing primers: 5′ pCAGGS-5
Resource information
  A portion of this plasmid was derived from a plasmid made by: the sequence containing the mutated PAR-acceptor sites and mentioned restriction sites was ordered with Twist Bioscience
Terms and licenses: Academic/Nonprofit Terms; Industry Terms: Not Available to Industry
How to cite: pCAIP-hXRCC1pd-eGFP was a gift from Primo Schaer (Addgene plasmid # 206033 ; http://n2t.net/addgene:206033 ; RRID:Addgene_206033)
